Addgene plasmid #74878: pGWB544
Purpose: (Empty Backbone) Gateway cloning compatible binary vector for C-terminal fusion with eCFP (CaMV35S promoter).
Depositing lab: Tsuyoshi Nakagawa. Depositing organization: Shimane University. Publication: Improved Gateway binary vectors: high-performance vectors for creation of fusion constructs in transgenic analysis of plants. Nakagawa T, Suzuki T, Murata S, Nakamura S, Hino T, Maeo K, Tabata R, Kawai T, Tanaka K, Niwa Y, Watanabe Y, Nakamura K, Kimura T, Ishiguro S. Biosci Biotechnol Biochem. 2007 Aug;71(8):2095-100. Epub 2007 Aug 7. 10.1271/bbb.70216 PubMed 17690442.
Backbone
  Vector backbone: pPZP221
  Backbone manufacturer: Hajdukiewicz P., Svab Z. and Maliga P.
  Backbone size (bp): 8500
  Modifications to backbone: gentamycin-resistant marker was removed and hygromycin-resistant marker (NOS promoter:HPT:NOS terminator) was inserted
  Vector type: Plant Expression
  Promoter: CaMV35S
  Selectable markers: Hygromycin
Growth in bacteria
  Bacterial resistance: Chloramphenicol and Spectinomycin, 25 & 50 μg/mL
  Growth temperature: 37°C
  Growth strain: ccdB Survival
  Copy number: High Copy
Gene/Insert
  Cloning method: Gateway Cloning
Terms and licenses: Academic/Nonprofit Terms; Industry Terms: Not Available to Industry
How to cite: pGWB544 was a gift from Tsuyoshi Nakagawa (Addgene plasmid # 74878 ; http://n2t.net/addgene:74878 ; RRID:Addgene_74878)
