[The description below was written by a language model from this plasmid's Addgene catalogue record and pLannotate feature annotations shown in this document.]
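Description:
pGWB544 is an empty Gateway destination binary vector for plant expression, built on the pPZP221 backbone and intended for Agrobacterium-mediated delivery of a T-DNA into plants. The annotated sequence is 12,723 nt. Outside the T-DNA borders it carries a ColE1/pMB1-type origin with a bom site for high-copy replication in E. coli, together with the pVS1 oriV, RepA and StaA functions that allow replication and stable maintenance in Agrobacterium. Bacterial selection relies on an aadA spectinomycin/streptomycin resistance gene in the backbone, plus the chloramphenicol resistance gene within the Gateway cassette. Because the unrecombined cassette encodes the CcdB toxin, the empty vector must be propagated in a ccdB-tolerant strain. Only a short remnant of the original gentamycin marker is annotated, consistent with the recorded backbone modification.

Between the nopaline-type right and left border repeats, a CaMV 35S promoter drives an attR1–CmR–ccdB–attR2 cassette followed directly by the ECFP coding sequence and a NOS terminator. An LR recombination with an entry clone replaces the CmR/ccdB segment with the gene of interest. The result is a constitutively expressed protein carrying ECFP at its C-terminus, while ccdB counter-selects against non-recombined plasmid in ordinary E. coli strains. A NOS promoter–HPT–NOS terminator unit near the left border, oriented opposite to the fusion cassette, provides hygromycin selection of transformed plant cells. Leftover lacZα, lac promoter and transposase fragments are cloning remnants. The vector is typically used to generate cyan fluorescent fusion proteins, for example for localization studies in transgenic plants. No insert is present in the deposited form.
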