Features (pLannotate 1.2.2; 31 found; start..end, strand, type, name):
     54..78      -  misc_feature   RB T-DNA repeat: right border repeat from nopaline C58 T-DNA
    144..298     -  CDS            lacZα (fragment): LacZα fragment of β-galactosidase; lacZ fragment
    301..321     -  misc_feature   MCS (fragment): pUC18/19 multiple cloning site
    812..1153    +  promoter       CaMV 35S promoter: strong constitutive promoter from cauliflower mosaic virus
   1179..1303    +  protein_bind   attR1: mutant version of attR; recombination site for the Gateway® LR reaction LR Clonase™
   1340..1370    +  promoter       lac UV5 promoter: E. coli lac promoter with an "up" mutation
   1395..1423    +  promoter       cat promoter (fragment): promoter of the E. coli cat gene encoding chloramphenicol acetyltransferase
   1424..2083    +  CDS            CmR: chloramphenicol acetyltransferase; cat; confers resistance to chloramphenicol
   2262..2420    +  CDS            ccdA (fragment): CCDA_ECO57 - Also known as H, letA. Experimental evidence at protein level: Swiss-Prot protein existence level 1. Antitoxin component of a type II toxin-antitoxin (TA) system which inhibits the post-segregational killing (PSK) of plasmid-free cells, also referred to as a plasmid addiction system. Binds to and blocks the activity of CcdB; will also remove bound CcdB protein from the CcdB-GyrA complex by forming a CcdA-CcdB complex, a process termed rejuvenation. Functions as a transcriptional corepressor for the ccdAB operon, repression also requires CcdB (By similarity). From Escherichia coli
   2425..2727    +  CDS            ccdB: CCDB_ECOLI - Also known as G, letB, letD. Experimental evidence at protein level: Swiss-Prot protein existence level 1. Toxic component of a type II toxin-antitoxin (TA) system, functioning in plasmid maintainence. Responsible for the post- segregational killing (PSK) of plasmid-free cells, also referred to as a plasmid addiction system. Half-life of over 2 hours. Cell killing by CcdB is accompanied by filamentation, defects in chromosome and plasmid segregation, defects in cell division, formation of anucleate cells, decreased DNA synthesis and plasmid loss. Interferes with the activity of DN
   2771..2895    -  protein_bind   attR2: mutant version of attR; recombination site for the Gateway® LR reaction LR Clonase™
   2906..3622    +  CDS            ECFP: ECFP is a basic (constitutively fluorescent) cyan fluorescent protein published in 1996, derived from Aequorea victoria. It has low acid sensitivity.
   3644..3896    +  terminator     NOS terminator: nopaline synthase terminator and poly(A) signal
   3952..3974    -  protein_bind   lac operator (fragment): The lac repressor binds to the lac operator to inhibit transcription in E. coli. This inhibition can be relieved by adding lactose or isopropyl-β-D-thiogalactopyranoside (IPTG). lac repressor encoded by lacI
   3978..4008    -  promoter       lac promoter: promoter for the E. coli lac operon
   4023..4044    -  protein_bind   CAP binding site: CAP binding activates transcription in the presence of cAMP. E. coli catabolite activator protein
   4080..4332    -  terminator     NOS terminator: nopaline synthase terminator and poly(A) signal
   4483..5508    -  CDS            HygR: aminoglycoside phosphotransferase from E. coli; aph(4)-Ia; confers resistance to hygromycin
   5560..5739    -  promoter       NOS promoter: nopaline synthase promoter
   5819..6148    -  CDS            tnpA (fragment): TN5P_ECOLX - Also known as tnp. Experimental evidence at protein level: Swiss-Prot protein existence level 1. Mediates transposition of transposon Tn5 by a 'cut and paste' mechanism. First, the monomeric transposase binds the 19 bp inverted DNA repeats flanking the transposon. Then, dimerization of the DNA- bound transposase creates a synaptic DNA complex. After nicking of the first DNA strand, excision of the transposon proceeds through a series of intermediates. The transposase then mediates the insertion of the transposon at a new site by strand transfer. The activity of the wild- type tran
   6245..6269    -  misc_feature   LB T-DNA repeat: left border repeat from nopaline C58 T-DNA
   6528..6551    +  promoter       Pc promoter (fragment): intI1 (promoter lies within the coding sequence); class 1 integron promoter
   6727..6783    +  CDS            GmR (fragment): gentamycin acetyltransferase; aacC1; confers resistance to gentamycin
   6794..7581    +  CDS            SmR (fragment): aminoglycoside adenylyltransferase (Murphy, 1985); aadA; confers resistance to spectinomycin and streptomycin
   7827..8415    +  rep_origin     ori: high-copy-number ColE1/pMB1/pBR322/pUC origin of replication
   8601..8741    -  misc_feature   bom: basis of mobility region from pBR322
   8843..8882    -  CDS            rop (fragment): Rop protein, which maintains plasmids at low copy number; rop
   9085..9279    -  rep_origin     pVS1 oriV: origin of replication for the Pseudomonas plasmid pVS1 (Heeb et al., 2000)
   9345..10418   -  CDS            pVS1 RepA: replication protein from the Pseudomonas plasmid pVS1 (Heeb et al., 2000)
  10847..11476   -  CDS            pVS1 StaA: stability protein from the Pseudomonas plasmid pVS1 (Heeb et al., 2000)
  12036..12437   -  CDS            Y4CG_SINFN (fragment): Protein inferred from homology: Swiss-Prot protein existence level 3. From Sinorhizobium fredii (strain NBRC 101917 / NGR234).
>Addgene plasmid #74878 | pGWB544 | depositor full sequence | sequence record 141553 | pGWB544 sequence 12723 bps
TTTCACGCCCTTTTAAATATCCGATTATTCTAATAAACGCTCTTTTCTCTTAGGTTTACCCGCCAATATA
TCCTGTCAAACACTGATAGTTTAAACTGAAGGCGGGAAACGACAATCTGATCCAAGCTCAAGCTGCTCTA
GCATTCGCCATTCAGGCTGCGCAACTGTTGGGAAGGGCGATCGGTGCGGGCCTCTTCGCTATTACGCCAG
CTGGCGAAAGGGGGATGTGCTGCAAGGCGATTAAGTTGGGTAACGCCAGGGTTTTCCCAGTCACGACGTT
GTAAAACGACGGCCAGTGCCAAGCTTGCATGCCTGCAGGTCCCCAGATTAGCCTTTTCAATTTCAGAAAG
AATGCTAACCCACAGATGGTTAGAGAGGCTTACGCAGCAGGTCTCATCAAGACGATCTACCCGAGCAATA
ATCTCCAGGAAATCAAATACCTTCCCAAGAAGGTTAAAGATGCAGTCAAAAGATTCAGGACTAACTGCAT
CAAGAACACAGAGAAAGATATATTTCTCAAGATCAGAAGTACTATTCCAGTATGGACGATTCAAGGCTTG
CTTCACAAACCAAGGCAAGTAATAGAGATTGGAGTCTCTAAAAAGGTAGTTCCCACTGAATCAAAGGCCA
TGGAGTCAAAGATTCAAATAGAGGACCTAACAGAACTCGCCGTAAAGACTGGCGAACAGTTCATACAGAG
TCTCTTACGACTCAATGACAAGAAGAAAATCTTCGTCAACATGGTGGAGCACGACACACTTGTCTACTCC
AAAAATATCAAAGATACAGTCTCAGAAGACCAAAGGGCAATTGAGACTTTTCAACAAAGGGTAATATCCG
GAAACCTCCTCGGATTCCATTGCCCAGCTATCTGTCACTTTATTGTGAAGATAGTGGAAAAGGAAGGTGG
CTCCTACAAATGCCATCATTGCGATAAAGGAAAGGCCATCGTTGAAGATGCCTCTGCCGACAGTGGTCCC
AAAGATGGACCCCCACCCACGAGGAGCATCGTGGAAAAAGAAGACGTTCCAACCACGTCTTCAAAGCAAG
TGGATTGATGTGATATCTCCACTGACGTAAGGGATGACGCACAATCCCACTATCCTTCGCAAGACCCTTC
CTCTATATAAGGAAGTTCATTTCATTTGGAGAGAACACGGGGGACTCTAGAGTTATCAACAAGTTTGTAC
AAAAAAGCTGAACGAGAAACGTAAAATGATATAAATATCAATATATTAAATTAGATTTTGCATAAAAAAC
AGACTACATAATACTGTAAAACACAACATATCCAGTCACTATGGCGGCCCCTCGAGGGGCCGCATTAGGC
ACCCCAGGCTTTACACTTTATGCTTCCGGCTCGTATAATGTGTGGATTTTGAGTTAGGATCCGGCGAGAT
TTTCAGGAGCTAAGGAAGCTAAAATGGAGAAAAAAATCACTGGATATACCACCGTTGATATATCCCAATG
GCATCGTAAAGAACATTTTGAGGCATTTCAGTCAGTTGCTCAATGTACCTATAACCAGACCGTTCAGCTG
GATATTACGGCCTTTTTAAAGACCGTAAAGAAAAATAAGCACAAGTTTTATCCGGCCTTTATTCACATTC
TTGCCCGCCTGATGAATGCTCATCCGGAATTCCGTATGGCAATGAAAGACGGTGAGCTGGTGATATGGGA
TAGTGTTCACCCTTGTTACACCGTTTTCCATGAGCAAACTGAAACGTTTTCATCGCTCTGGAGTGAATAC
CACGACGATTTCCGGCAGTTTCTACACATATATTCGCAAGATGTGGCGTGTTACGGTGAAAACCTGGCCT
ATTTCCCTAAAGGGTTTATTGAGAATATGTTTTTCGTCTCAGCCAATCCCTGGGTGAGTTTCACCAGTTT
TGATTTAAACGTGGCCAATATGGACAACTTCTTCGCCCCCGTTTTCACCATGGGCAAATATTATACGCAA
GGCGACAAGGTGCTGATGCCGCTGGCGATTCAGGTTCATCATGCCGTCTGTGATGGCTTCCATGTCGGCA
GAATGCTTAATGAATTACAACAGTACTGCGATGAGTGGCAGGGCGGGGCGTAAAGATCTGGATCCGGCTT
ACTAAAAGCCAGATAACAGTATGCGTATTTGCGCGCTGATTTTTGCGGTATAAGAATATATACTGATATG
TATACCCGAAGTATGTCAAAAAGAGGTGTGCTATGAAGCAGCGTATTACAGTGACAGTTGACAGCGACAG
CTATCAGTTGCTCAAGGCATATATGATGTCAATATCTCCGGTCTGGTAAGCACAACCATGCAGAATGAAG
CCCGTCGTCTGCGTGCCGAACGCTGGAAAGCGGAAAATCAGGAAGGGATGGCTGAGGTCGCCCGGTTTAT
TGAAATGAACGGCTCTTTTGCTGACGAGAACAGGGACTGGTGAAATGCAGTTTAAGGTTTACACCTATAA
AAGAGAGAGCCGTTATCGTCTGTTTGTGGATGTACAGAGTGATATTATTGACACGCCCGGGCGACGGATG
GTGATCCCCCTGGCCAGTGCACGTCTGCTGTCAGATAAAGTCTCCCGTGAACTTTACCCGGTGGTGCATA
TCGGGGATGAAAGCTGGCGCATGATGACCACCGATATGGCCAGTGTGCCGGTCTCCGTTATCGGGGAAGA
AGTGGCTGATCTCAGCCACCGCGAAAATGACATCAAAAACGCCATTAACCTGATGTTCTGGGGAATATAA
ATGTCAGGCTCCCTTATACACAGCCAGTCTGCAGGTCGACCATAGTGACTGGATATGTTGTGTTTTACAG
TATTATGTAGTCTGTTTTTTATGCAAAATCTAATTTAATATATTGATATTTATATCATTTTACGTTTCTC
GTTCAGCTTTCTTGTACAAAGTGGTTGATAACAGCATGGTGAGCAAGGGCGAGGAGCTGTTCACCGGGGT
GGTGCCCATCCTGGTCGAGCTGGACGGCGACGTAAACGGCCACAAGTTCAGCGTGTCCGGCGAGGGCGAG
GGCGATGCCACCTACGGCAAGCTGACCCTGAAGTTCATCTGCACCACCGGCAAGCTGCCCGTGCCCTGGC
CCACCCTCGTGACCACCCTGACCTGGGGCGTGCAGTGCTTCAGCCGCTACCCCGACCACATGAAGCAGCA
CGACTTCTTCAAGTCCGCCATGCCCGAAGGCTACGTCCAGGAGCGCACCATCTTCTTCAAGGACGACGGC
AACTACAAGACCCGCGCCGAGGTGAAGTTCGAGGGCGACACCCTGGTGAACCGCATCGAGCTGAAGGGCA
TCGACTTCAAGGAGGACGGCAACATCCTGGGGCACAAGCTGGAGTACAACTACATCAGCCACAACGTCTA
TATCACCGCCGACAAGCAGAAGAACGGCATCAAGGCCAACTTCAAGATCCGCCACAACATCGAGGACGGC
AGCGTGCAGCTCGCCGACCACTACCAGCAGAACACCCCCATCGGCGACGGCCCCGTGCTGCTGCCCGACA
ACCACTACCTGAGCACCCAGTCCGCCCTGAGCAAAGACCCCAACGAGAAGCGCGATCACATGGTCCTGCT
GGAGTTCGTGACCGCCGCCGGGATCACTCTCGGCATGGACGAGCTGTACAAGGCTTAGAGCTCGAATTTC
CCCGATCGTTCAAACATTTGGCAATAAAGTTTCTTAAGATTGAATCCTGTTGCCGGTCTTGCGATGATTA
TCATATAATTTCTGTTGAATTACGTTAAGCATGTAATAATTAACATGTAATGCATGACGTTATTTATGAG
ATGGGTTTTTATGATTAGAGTCCCGCAATTATACATTTAATACGCGATAGAAAACAAAATATAGCGCGCA
AACTAGGATAAATTATCGCGCGCGGTGTCATCTATGTTACTAGATCGGGAATTGGTTCCGGAACCAATTC
GTAATCATGGTCATAGCTGTTTCCTGTGTGAAATTGTTATCCGCTCACAATTCCACACAACATACGAGCC
GGAAGCATAAAGTGTAAAGCCTGGGGTGCCTAATGAGTGAGCTAACTCACATTAGGCTGAATTAGGCGCG
CCTATTTCTATTAATTCCCGATCTAGTAACATAGATGACACCGCGCGCGATAATTTATCCTAGTTTGCGC
GCTATATTTTGTTTTCTATCGCGTATTAAATGTATAATTGCGGGACTCTAATCATAAAAACCCATCTCAT
AAATAACGTCATGCATTACATGTTAATTATTACATGCTTAACGTAATTCAACAGAAATTATATGATAATC
ATCGCAAGACCGGCAACAGGATTCAATCTTAAGAAACTTTATTGCCAAATGTTTGAACGATCGGGGAAAT
TCGGGGGATCGATCCCGCGAACTGTGGACGAGAACTGTGCCACCAAGCGTAAGGCCGTTCTCTCGCATTT
GCCTTGCTAGGCTCGCGCGAGTTGCTGGCTGAGGCGTTCTCGAAATCAGCTCTTGTTCGGTCGGCATCTA
CTCTATTCCTTTGCCCTCGGACGAGTGCTGGGGCGTCGGTTTCCACTATCGGCGAGTACTTCTACACAGC
CATCGGTCCAGACGGCCGCGCTTCTGCGGGCGATTTGTGTACGCCCGACAGTCCCGGCTCCGGATCGGAC
GATTGCGTCGCATCGACCCTGCGCCCAAGCTGCATCATCGAAATTGCCGTCAACCAAGCTCTGATAGAGT
TGGTCAAGACCAATGCGGAGCATATACGCCCGGAGCCGCGGCGATCCTGCAAGCTCCGGATGCCTCCGCT
CGAAGTAGCGCGTCTGCTGCTCCATACAAGCCAACCACGGCCTCCAGAAGAAGATGTTGGCGACCTCGTA
TTGGGAATCCCCGAACATCGCCTCGCTCCAGTCAATGACCGCTGTTATGCGGCCATTGTCCGTCAGGACA
TTGTTGGAGCCGAAATCCGCGTGCACGAGGTGCCGGACTTCGGGGCAGTCCTCGGCCCAAAGCATCAGCT
CATCGAGAGCCTGCGCGACGGACGCACTGACGGTGTCGTCCATCACAGTTTGCCAGTGATACACATGGGG
ATCAGCAATCGCGCATATGAAATCACGCCATGTAGTGTATTGACCGATTCCTTGCGGTCCGAATGGGCCG
AACCCGCTCGTCTGGCTAAGATCGGCCGCAGCGATCGCATCCATGGCCTCCGCGACCGGCTGCAGAACAG
CGGGCAGTTCGGTTTCAGGCAGGTCTTGCAACGTGACACCCTGTGCACGGCGGGAGATGCAATAGGTCAG
GCTCTCGCTGAATGCCCCAATGTCAAGCACTTCCGGAATCGGGAGCGCGGCCGATGCAAAGTGCCGATAA
ACATAACGATCTTTGTAGAAACCATCGGCGCAGCTATTTACCCGCAGGACATATCCACGCCCTCCTACAT
CGAAGCTGAAAGCACGAGATTCTTCGCCCTCCGAGAGCTGCATCAGGTCGGAGACGCTGTCGAACTTTTC
GATCAGAAACTTCTCGACAGACGTCGCGGTGAGTTCAGGCTTTTTCATATCTTATTGCCCCCCGGGATCA
GATCTGGATTGAGAGTGAATATGAGACTCTAATTGGATACCGAGGGGAATTTATGGAACGTCAGTGGAGC
ATTTTTGACAAGAAATATTTGCTAGCTGATAGTGACCTTAGGCGACTTTTGAACGCGCAATAATGGTTTC
TGACGTATGTGCTTAGCTCATTAAACTCCAGAAACCCGCGGCTGAGTGGCTCCTTCAACGTTGCGGTTCT
GTCAGTTCCAAACGTAAAACGGCTTGTCCCGCGTCATCGGCGGGGGTCATAACGTGACTCCCTTAATTCT
CCGCTCATGATCTTGATCCCCTGCGCCATCAGATCCTTGGCGGCAAGAAAGCCATCCAGTTTACTTTGCA
GGGCTTCCCAACCTTACCAGAGGGCGCCCCAGCTGGCAATTCCGGTTCGCTTGCTGTCCATAAAACCGCC
CAGTCTAGCTATCGCCATGTAAGCCCACTGCAAGCTACCTGCTTTCTCTTTGCGCTTGCGTTTTCCCTTG
TCCAGATAGCCCAGTAGCTGACATTCATCCGGGGTCAGCACCGTTTCTGCGGACTGGCTTTCTACGTGTT
CCGCTTCCTTTAGCAGCCCTTGCGCCCTGAGTGCTTGCGGCAGCGTGAAGCTGATCCGTCGAGATTAATA
GAAATAAATTCAGCCTAATTCGGCGTTAATTCAGTACATTAAAAACGTCCGCAATGTGTTATTAAGTTGT
CTAAGCGTCAATTTGTTTACACCACAATATATCCTGCCACCAGCCAGCCAACAGCTCCCCGACCGGCAGC
TCGGCACAAAATCACCACTCGATACAGGCAGCCCATCAGTCCGGGACGGCGTCAGCGGGAGAGCCGTTGT
AAGGCGGCAGACTTTGCTCATGTTACCGATGCTATTCGGAAGAACGGCAACTAAGCTGCCGGGTTTGAAA
CACGGATGATCTCGCGGAGGGTAGCATGTTGATTGTAACGATGACAGAGCGTTGCTGCCTGTGATCAATT
CGGGCACGAACCCAGTGGACATAAGCCTGTTCGGTTCGTAAGCTGTAATGCAAGTAGCGTATGCGCTCAC
GCAACTGGTCCAGAACCTTGACCGAACGCAGCGGTGGTAACGGCGCAGTGGCGGTTTTCATGGCTTGTTA
TGACTGTTTTTTTGGGGTACAGTCTATGCCTCGGGCATCCAAGCAGCAAGCGCGTTACGCCGTGGGTCGA
TGTTTGATGTTATGGAGCAGCAACGATGTTACGCAGCAGGGCAGTCGCCCTAAAACAAAGTTAAACATCA
TGGGGGAAGCGGTGATCGCCGAAGTATCGACTCAACTATCAGAGGTAGTTGGCGTCATCGAGCGCCATCT
CGAACCGACGTTGCTGGCCGTACATTTGTACGGCTCCGCAGTGGATGGCGGCCTGAAGCCACACAGTGAT
ATTGATTTGCTGGTTACGGTGACCGTAAGGCTTGATGAAACAACGCGGCGAGCTTTGATCAACGACCTTT
TGGAAACTTCGGCTTCCCCTGGAGAGAGCGAGATTCTCCGCGCTGTAGAAGTCACCATTGTTGTGCACGA
CGACATCATTCCGTGGCGTTATCCAGCTAAGCGCGAACTGCAATTTGGAGAATGGCAGCGCAATGACATT
CTTGCAGGTATCTTCGAGCCAGCCACGATCGACATTGATCTGGCTATCTTGCTGACAAAAGCAAGAGAAC
ATAGCGTTGCCTTGGTAGGTCCAGCGGCGGAGGAACTCTTTGATCCGGTTCCTGAACAGGATCTATTTGA
GGCGCTAAATGAAACCTTAACGCTATGGAACTCGCCGCCCGACTGGGCTGGCGATGAGCGAAATGTAGTG
CTTACGTTGTCCCGCATTTGGTACAGCGCAGTAACCGGCAAAATCGCGCCGAAGGATGTCGCTGCCGACT
GGGCAATGGAGCGCCTGCCGGCCCAGTATCAGCCCGTCATACTTGAAGCTAGACAGGCTTATCTTGGACA
AGAAGAAGATCGCTTGGCCTCGCGCGCAGATCAGTTGGAAGAATTTGTCCACTACGTGAAAGGCGAGATC
ACCAAGGTAGTCGGCAAATAATGTCTAGCTAGAAATTCGTTCAAGCCGACGCCGCTTCGCGGCGCGGCTT
AACTCAAGCGTTAGATGCACTAAGCACATAATTGCTCACAGCCAAACTATCAGGTCAAGTCTGCTTTTAT
TATTTTTAAGCGTGCATAATAAGCCCTACACAAATTGGGAGATATATCATGCATGACCAAAATCCCTTAA
CGTGAGTTTTCGTTCCACTGAGCGTCAGACCCCGTAGAAAAGATCAAAGGATCTTCTTGAGATCCTTTTT
TTCTGCGCGTAATCTGCTGCTTGCAAACAAAAAAACCACCGCTACCAGCGGTGGTTTGTTTGCCGGATCA
AGAGCTACCAACTCTTTTTCCGAAGGTAACTGGCTTCAGCAGAGCGCAGATACCAAATACTGTCCTTCTA
GTGTAGCCGTAGTTAGGCCACCACTTCAAGAACTCTGTAGCACCGCCTACATACCTCGCTCTGCTAATCC
TGTTACCAGTGGCTGCTGCCAGTGGCGATAAGTCGTGTCTTACCGGGTTGGACTCAAGACGATAGTTACC
GGATAAGGCGCAGCGGTCGGGCTGAACGGGGGGTTCGTGCACACAGCCCAGCTTGGAGCGAACGACCTAC
ACCGAACTGAGATACCTACAGCGTGAGCTATGAGAAAGCGCCACGCTTCCCGAAGGGAGAAAGGCGGACA
GGTATCCGGTAAGCGGCAGGGTCGGAACAGGAGAGCGCACGAGGGAGCTTCCAGGGGGAAACGCCTGGTA
TCTTTATAGTCCTGTCGGGTTTCGCCACCTCTGACTTGAGCGTCGATTTTTGTGATGCTCGTCAGGGGGG
CGGAGCCTATGGAAAAACGCCAGCAACGCGGCCTTTTTACGGTTCCTGGCCTTTTGCTGGCCTTTTGCTC
ACATGTTCTTTCCTGCGTTATCCCCTGATTCTGTGGATAACCGTATTACCGCCTTTGAGTGAGCTGATAC
CGCTCGCCGCAGCCGAACGACCGAGCGCAGCGAGTCAGTGAGCGAGGAAGCGGAAGAGCGCCTGATGCGG
TATTTTCTCCTTACGCATCTGTGCGGTATTTCACACCGCATATGGTGCACTCTCAGTACAATCTGCTCTG
ATGCCGCATAGTTAAGCCAGTATACACTCCGCTATCGCTACGTGACTGGGTCATGGCTGCGCCCCGACAC
CCGCCAACACCCGCTGACGCGCCCTGACGGGCTTGTCTGCTCCCGGCATCCGCTTACAGACAAGCTGTGA
CCGTCTCCGGGAGCTGCATGTGTCAGAGGTTTTCACCGTCATCACCGAAACGCGCGAGGCAGGGTGCCTT
GATGTGGGCGCCGGCGGTCGAGTGGCGACGGCGCGGCTTGTCCGCGCCCTGGTAGATTGCCTGGCCGTAG
GCCAGCCATTTTTGAGCGGCCAGCGGCCGCGATAGGCCGACGCGAAGCGGCGGGGCGTAGGGAGCGCAGC
GACCGAAGGGTAGGCGCTTTTTGCAGCTCTTCGGCTGTGCGCTGGCCAGACAGTTATGCACAGGCCAGGC
GGGTTTTAAGAGTTTTAATAAGTTTTAAAGAGTTTTAGGCGGAAAAATCGCCTTTTTTCTCTTTTATATC
AGTCACTTACATGTGTGACCGGTTCCCAATGTACGGCTTTGGGTTCCCAATGTACGGGTTCCGGTTCCCA
ATGTACGGCTTTGGGTTCCCAATGTACGTGCTATCCACAGGAAAGAGACCTTTTCGACCTTTTTCCCCTG
CTAGGGCAATTTGCCCTAGCATCTGCTCCGTACATTAGGAACCGGCGGATGCTTCGCCCTCGATCAGGTT
GCGGTAGCGCATGACTAGGATCGGGCCAGCCTGCCCCGCCTCCTCCTTCAAATCGTACTCCGGCAGGTCA
TTTGACCCGATCAGCTTGCGCACGGTGAAACAGAACTTCTTGAACTCTCCGGCGCTGCCACTGCGTTCGT
AGATCGTCTTGAACAACCATCTGGCTTCTGCCTTGCCTGCGGCGCGGCGTGCCAGGCGGTAGAGAAAACG
GCCGATGCCGGGATCGATCAAAAAGTAATCGGGGTGAACCGTCAGCACGTCCGGGTTCTTGCCTTCTGTG
ATCTCGCGGTACATCCAATCAGCTAGCTCGATCTCGATGTACTCCGGCCGCCCGGTTTCGCTCTTTACGA
TCTTGTAGCGGCTAATCAAGGCTTCACCCTCGGATACCGTCACCAGGCGGCCGTTCTTGGCCTTCTTCGT
ACGCTGCATGGCAACGTGCGTGGTGTTTAACCGAATGCAGGTTTCTACCAGGTCGTCTTTCTGCTTTCCG
CCATCGGCTCGCCGGCAGAACTTGAGTACGTCCGCAACGTGTGGACGGAACACGCGGCCGGGCTTGTCTC
CCTTCCCTTCCCGGTATCGGTTCATGGATTCGGTTAGATGGGAAACCGCCATCAGTACCAGGTCGTAATC
CCACACACTGGCCATGCCGGCCGGCCCTGCGGAAACCTCTACGTGCCCGTCTGGAAGCTCGTAGCGGATC
ACCTCGCCAGCTCGTCGGTCACGCTTCGACAGACGGAAAACGGCCACGTCCATGATGCTGCGACTATCGC
GGGTGCCCACGTCATAGAGCATCGGAACGAAAAAATCTGGTTGCTCGTCGCCCTTGGGCGGCTTCCTAAT
CGACGGCGCACCGGCTGCCGGCGGTTGCCGGGATTCTTTGCGGATTCGATCAGCGGCCGCTTGCCACGAT
TCACCGGGGCGTGCTTCTGCCTCGATGCGTTGCCGCTGGGCGGCCTGCGCGGCCTTCAACTTCTCCACCA
GGTCATCACCCAGCGCCGCGCCGATTTGTACCGGGCCGGATGGTTTGCGACCGCTCACGCCGATTCCTCG
GGCTTGGGGGTTCCAGTGCCATTGCAGGGCCGGCAGACAACCCAGCCGCTTACGCCTGGCCAACCGCCCG
TTCCTCCACACATGGGGCATTCCACGGCGTCGGTGCCTGGTTGTTCTTGATTTTCCATGCCGCCTCCTTT
AGCCGCTAAAATTCATCTACTCATTTATTCATTTGCTCATTTACTCTGGTAGCTGCGCGATGTATTCAGA
TAGCAGCTCGGTAATGGTCTTGCCTTGGCGTACCGCGTACATCTTCAGCTTGGTGTGATCCTCCGCCGGC
AACTGAAAGTTGACCCGCTTCATGGCTGGCGTGTCTGCCAGGCTGGCCAACGTTGCAGCCTTGCTGCTGC
GTGCGCTCGGACGGCCGGCACTTAGCGTGTTTGTGCTTTTGCTCATTTTCTCTTTACCTCATTAACTCAA
ATGAGTTTTGATTTAATTTCAGCGGCCAGCGCCTGGACCTCGCGGGCAGCGTCGCCCTCGGGTTCTGATT
CAAGAACGGTTGTGCCGGCGGCGGCAGTGCCTGGGTAGCTCACGCGCTGCGTGATACGGGACTCAAGAAT
GGGCAGCTCGTACCCGGCCAGCGCCTCGGCAACCTCACCGCCGATGCGCGTGCCTTTGATCGCCCGCGAC
ACGACAAAGGCCGCTTGTAGCCTTCCATCCGTGACCTCAATGCGCTGCTTAACCAGCTCCACCAGGTCGG
CGGTGGCCCATATGTCGTAAGGGCTTGGCTGCACCGGAATCAGCACGAAGTCGGCTGCCTTGATCGCGGA
CACAGCCAAGTCCGCCGCCTGGGGCGCTCCGTCGATCACTACGAAGTCGCGCCGGCCGATGGCCTTCACG
TCGCGGTCAATCGTCGGGCGGTCGATGCCGACAACGGTTAGCGGTTGATCTTCCCGCACGGCCGCCCAAT
CGCGGGCACTGCCCTGGGGATCGGAATCGACTAACAGAACATCGGCCCCGGCGAGTTGCAGGGCGCGGGC
TAGATGGGTTGCGATGGTCGTCTTGCCTGACCCGCCTTTCTGGTTAAGTACAGCGATAACCTTCATGCGT
TCCCCTTGCGTATTTGTTTATTTACTCATCGCATCATATACGCAGCGACCGCATGACGCAAGCTGTTTTA
CTCAAATACACATCACCTTTTTAGACGGCGGCGCTCGGTTTCTTCAGCGGCCAAGCTGGCCGGCCAGGCC
GCCAGCTTGGCATCAGACAAACCGGCCAGGATTTCATGCAGCCGCACGGTTGAGACGTGCGCGGGCGGCT
CGAACACGTACCCGGCCGCGATCATCTCCGCCTCGATCTCTTCGGTAATGAAAAACGGTTCGTCCTGGCC
GTCCTGGTGCGGTTTCATGCTTGTTCCTCTTGGCGTTCATTCTCGGCGGCCGCCAGGGCGTCGGCCTCGG
TCAATGCGTCCTCACGGAAGGCACCGCGCCGCCTGGCCTCGGTGGGCGTCACTTCCTCGCTGCGCTCAAG
TGCGCGGTACAGGGTCGAGCGATGCACGCCAAGCAGTGCAGCCGCCTCTTTCACGGTGCGGCCTTCCTGG
TCGATCAGCTCGCGGGCGTGCGCGATCTGTGCCGGGGTGAGGGTAGGGCGGGGGCCAAACTTCACGCCTC
GGGCCTTGGCGGCCTCGCGCCCGCTCCGGGTGCGGTCGATGATTAGGGAACGCTCGAACTCGGCAATGCC
GGCGAACACGGTCAACACCATGCGGCCGGCCGGCGTGGTGGTGTCGGCCCACGGCTCTGCCAGGCTACGC
AGGCCCGCGCCGGCCTCCTGGATGCGCTCGGCAATGTCCAGTAGGTCGCGGGTGCTGCGGGCCAGGCGGT
CTAGCCTGGTCACTGTCACAACGTCGCCAGGGCGTAGGTGGTCAAGCATCCTGGCCAGCTCCGGGCGGTC
GCGCCTGGTGCCGGTGATCTTCTCGGAAAACAGCTTGGTGCAGCCGGCCGCGTGCAGTTCGGCCCGTTGG
TTGGTCAAGTCCTGGTCGTCGGTGCTGACGCGGGCATAGCCCAGCAGGCCAGCGGCGGCGCTCTTGTTCA
TGGCGTAATGTCTCCGGTTCTAGTCGCAAGTATTCTACTTTATGCGACTAAAACACGCGACAAGAAAACG
CCAGGAAAAGGGCAGGGCGGCAGCCTGTCGCGTAACTTAGGACTTGTGCGACATGTCGTTTTCAGAAGAC
GGCTGCACTGAACGTCAGAAGCCGACTGCACTATAGCAGCGGAGGGGTTGGATCAAAGTACTTTGATCCC
GAGGGGAACCCTGTGGTTGGCATGCACATACAAATGGACGAACGGATAAACCT
