>Addgene plasmid #74878 | pGWB544 | addgene partial sequence | sequence record 153215 | ccdB-Fwd 5'-GCATGATGACCACCGATATG-3'
TGGGGAATATAAATGTCAGGCTCCCTTATACACAGCCAGTCTGCAGGTCGACCATAGTGACTGGATATGT
TGTGTTTTACAGTATTATGTAGTCTGTTTTTTATGCAAAATCTAATTTAATATATTGATATTTATATCAT
TTTACGTTTCTCGTTCAGCTTTCTTGTACAAAGTGGTTGATAACAGCATGGTGAGCAAGGGCGAGGAGCT
GTTCACCGGGGTGGTGCCCATCCTGGTCGAGCTGGACGGCGACGTAAACGGCCACAAGTTCAGCGTGTCC
GGCGAGGGCGAGGGCGATGCCACCTACGGCAAGCTGACCCTGAAGTTCATCTGCACCACCGGCAAGCTGC
CCGTGCCCTGGCCCACCCTCGTGACCACCCTGACCTGGGGCGTGCAGTGCTTCAGCCGCTACCCCGACCA
CATGAAGCAGCACGACTTCTTCAAGTCCGCCATGCCCGAAGGCTACGTCCAGGAGCGCACCATCTTCTTC
AAGGACGACGGCAACTACAAGACCCGCGCCGAGGTGAAGTTCGAGGGCGACACCCTGGTGAACCGCATCG
AGCTGAAGGGCATCGACTTCAAGGAGGACGGCAACATCCTGG
